Addgene plasmid #169424: GluA3 (px330:2-guideCas9)
Purpose: Expression of Cas9 and 2 guides
Depositing lab: Richard Huganir. Depositing organization: Johns Hopkins University and School of Medicine. Publication: An optimized CRISPR/Cas9 approach for precise genome editing in neurons. Fang H, Bygrave AM, Roth RH, Johnson RC, Huganir RL. Elife. 2021 Mar 10;10. pii: 65202. doi: 10.7554/eLife.65202. PubMed 33689678.
Backbone
  Vector backbone: pX330
  Vector type: Mammalian Expression, CRISPR
Growth in bacteria
  Bacterial resistance: Ampicillin, 100 μg/mL
  Growth temperature: 37°C
  Growth strain: NEB Stable
  Copy number: High Copy
Gene/Insert
  Gene/Insert name: spCas9
  gRNA/shRNA sequence: Unknown
  Species: M. musculus (mouse)
  Cloning method: Restriction Enzyme; 5′ cloning site Unknown (unknown if destroyed)
Terms and licenses: Academic/Nonprofit Terms; Industry Terms: Not Available to Industry
How to cite: GluA3 (px330:2-guideCas9) was a gift from Richard Huganir (Addgene plasmid # 169424 ; http://n2t.net/addgene:169424 ; RRID:Addgene_169424)
