[The description below was written by a language model from this plasmid's Addgene catalogue record and pLannotate feature annotations shown in this document.]
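Description:
GluA3 (px330:2-guideCas9) is a pX330-derived mammalian CRISPR expression plasmid of about 8.9 kb that delivers Streptococcus pyogenes Cas9 together with two guide RNAs from a single vector. It is maintained in E. coli through a high-copy ColE1/pUC-type origin and selected with ampicillin via the β-lactamase gene. An f1 phage origin and small remnants of pBR322 bom and rop sequences are also annotated in the backbone. A single AAV2 inverted terminal repeat lies downstream of the Cas9 cassette. With only one ITR annotated, the table does not indicate a complete AAV packaging unit, and the catalogue lists the plasmid simply as a mammalian expression and CRISPR vector.

Cas9 is driven by a hybrid Pol II promoter made of the CMV enhancer, the chicken β-actin promoter (which spans the sequence origin) and a chimeric CBA/MVM intron. The annotation splits the coding region into contiguous N- and C-terminal segments that together make up the Cas9 open reading frame. This is followed by a C-terminal bipartite nucleoplasmin nuclear localization signal and a bovine growth hormone polyadenylation signal. Upstream of this cassette sit two tandem guide units, each consisting of a human U6 Pol III promoter followed by the S. pyogenes guide RNA scaffold, so that two guides are transcribed independently alongside the nuclease.

The spacer sequences are recorded as unknown. The plasmid name and the listed mouse species suggest that the guides target the mouse GluA3 AMPA receptor subunit gene, but the record does not state the target sites. The stated purpose is expression of Cas9 and two guides, and the associated work concerns precise genome editing in neurons.
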