Features (pLannotate 1.2.2; 21 found; start..end, strand, type, name):
    163..390     +  intron         hybrid intron: hybrid between chicken β-actin (CBA) and minute virus of mice (MMV) introns (Gray et al., 2011)
    528..2129    +  CDS            Cas9(N): N-terminal portion of Streptococcus pyogenes Cas9 (Zetsche et al., 2015)
   2130..4628    +  CDS            Cas9(C): C-terminal portion of Streptococcus pyogenes Cas9 (Zetsche et al., 2015)
   4629..4676    +  CDS            nucleoplasmin NLS: bipartite nuclear localization signal from nucleoplasmin
   4710..4821    +  polyA_signal   bGH poly(A) signal: bovine growth hormone polyadenylation signal
   4926..5066    +  repeat_region  AAV2 ITR: inverted terminal repeat of adeno-associated virus serotype 2 inverted
   5071..5122    -  misc_feature   bom (fragment): basis of mobility region from pBR322
   5141..5596    +  rep_origin     f1 ori (sequence partly withheld): f1 bacteriophage origin of replication; arrow indicates direction of (+) strand synthesis
   5597..5646    -  misc_feature   bom (fragment): basis of mobility region from pBR322
   5748..5783    -  CDS            rop (fragment): Rop protein, which maintains plasmids at low copy number; rop
   5878..5982    +  promoter       AmpR promoter: bla
   5983..6843    +  CDS            AmpR: β-lactamase; bla; confers resistance to ampicillin, carbenicillin, and related antibiotics
   7014..7602    +  rep_origin     ori: high-copy-number ColE1/pMB1/pBR322/pUC origin of replication
   7664..7904    +  promoter       U6 promoter: RNA polymerase III promoter for human U6 snRNA
   7933..8008    +  misc_RNA       gRNA scaffold: guide RNA scaffold for the Streptococcus pyogenes CRISPR/Cas9 system
   8015..8058    +  misc_RNA       gRNA scaffold (fragment): guide RNA scaffold for the Streptococcus pyogenes CRISPR/Cas9 system
   8099..8339    +  promoter       U6 promoter: RNA polymerase III promoter for human U6 snRNA
   8369..8444    +  misc_RNA       gRNA scaffold: guide RNA scaffold for the Streptococcus pyogenes CRISPR/Cas9 system
   8451..8494    +  misc_RNA       gRNA scaffold (fragment): guide RNA scaffold for the Streptococcus pyogenes CRISPR/Cas9 system
   8544..8829    +  enhancer       CMV enhancer: human cytomegalovirus immediate early enhancer; contains an 18-bp deletion relative to the standard CMV enhancer
   8831..162     +  promoter       chicken β-actin promoter (across the origin): No description available
>Addgene plasmid #169424 | GluA3 (px330:2-guideCas9) | addgene full sequence | sequence record 335129 | Addgene NGS Result
GGGGGGCGCGCGCCAGGCGGGGCGGGGCGGGGCGAGGGGCGGGGCGGGGCGAGGCGGAGAGGTGCGGCGG
CAGCCAATCAGAGCGGCGCGCTCCGAAAGTTTCCTTTTATGGCGAGGCGGCGGCGGCGGCGGCCCTATAA
AAAGCGAAGCGCGCGGCGGGCGGGAGTCGCTGCGCGCTGCCTTCGCCCCGTGCCCCGCTCCGCCGCCGCC
TCGCGCCGCCCGCCCCGGCTCTGACTGACCGCGTTACTCCCACAGGTGAGCGGGCGGGACGGCCCTTCTC
CTCCGGGCTGTAATTAGCTGAGCAAGAGGTAAGGGTTTAAGGGATGGTTGGTTGGTGGGGTATTAATGTT
TAATTACCTGGAGCACCTGCCTGAAATCACTTTTTTTCAGGTTGGACCGGTGCCACCATGGACTATAAGG
ACCACGACGGAGACTACAAGGATCATGATATTGATTACAAAGACGATGACGATAAGATGGCCCCAAAGAA
GAAGCGGAAGGTCGGTATCCACGGAGTCCCAGCAGCCGACAAGAAGTACAGCATCGGCCTGGACATCGGC
ACCAACTCTGTGGGCTGGGCCGTGATCACCGACGAGTACAAGGTGCCCAGCAAGAAATTCAAGGTGCTGG
GCAACACCGACCGGCACAGCATCAAGAAGAACCTGATCGGAGCCCTGCTGTTCGACAGCGGCGAAACAGC
CGAGGCCACCCGGCTGAAGAGAACCGCCAGAAGAAGATACACCAGACGGAAGAACCGGATCTGCTATCTG
CAAGAGATCTTCAGCAACGAGATGGCCAAGGTGGACGACAGCTTCTTCCACAGACTGGAAGAGTCCTTCC
TGGTGGAAGAGGATAAGAAGCACGAGCGGCACCCCATCTTCGGCAACATCGTGGACGAGGTGGCCTACCA
CGAGAAGTACCCCACCATCTACCACCTGAGAAAGAAACTGGTGGACAGCACCGACAAGGCCGACCTGCGG
CTGATCTATCTGGCCCTGGCCCACATGATCAAGTTCCGGGGCCACTTCCTGATCGAGGGCGACCTGAACC
CCGACAACAGCGACGTGGACAAGCTGTTCATCCAGCTGGTGCAGACCTACAACCAGCTGTTCGAGGAAAA
CCCCATCAACGCCAGCGGCGTGGACGCCAAGGCCATCCTGTCTGCCAGACTGAGCAAGAGCAGACGGCTG
GAAAATCTGATCGCCCAGCTGCCCGGCGAGAAGAAGAATGGCCTGTTCGGAAACCTGATTGCCCTGAGCC
TGGGCCTGACCCCCAACTTCAAGAGCAACTTCGACCTGGCCGAGGATGCCAAACTGCAGCTGAGCAAGGA
CACCTACGACGACGACCTGGACAACCTGCTGGCCCAGATCGGCGACCAGTACGCCGACCTGTTTCTGGCC
GCCAAGAACCTGTCCGACGCCATCCTGCTGAGCGACATCCTGAGAGTGAACACCGAGATCACCAAGGCCC
CCCTGAGCGCCTCTATGATCAAGAGATACGACGAGCACCACCAGGACCTGACCCTGCTGAAAGCTCTCGT
GCGGCAGCAGCTGCCTGAGAAGTACAAAGAGATTTTCTTCGACCAGAGCAAGAACGGCTACGCCGGCTAC
ATTGACGGCGGAGCCAGCCAGGAAGAGTTCTACAAGTTCATCAAGCCCATCCTGGAAAAGATGGACGGCA
CCGAGGAACTGCTCGTGAAGCTGAACAGAGAGGACCTGCTGCGGAAGCAGCGGACCTTCGACAACGGCAG
CATCCCCCACCAGATCCACCTGGGAGAGCTGCACGCCATTCTGCGGCGGCAGGAAGATTTTTACCCATTC
CTGAAGGACAACCGGGAAAAGATCGAGAAGATCCTGACCTTCCGCATCCCCTACTACGTGGGCCCTCTGG
CCAGGGGAAACAGCAGATTCGCCTGGATGACCAGAAAGAGCGAGGAAACCATCACCCCCTGGAACTTCGA
GGAAGTGGTGGACAAGGGCGCTTCCGCCCAGAGCTTCATCGAGCGGATGACCAACTTCGATAAGAACCTG
CCCAACGAGAAGGTGCTGCCCAAGCACAGCCTGCTGTACGAGTACTTCACCGTGTATAACGAGCTGACCA
AAGTGAAATACGTGACCGAGGGAATGAGAAAGCCCGCCTTCCTGAGCGGCGAGCAGAAAAAGGCCATCGT
GGACCTGCTGTTCAAGACCAACCGGAAAGTGACCGTGAAGCAGCTGAAAGAGGACTACTTCAAGAAAATC
GAGTGCTTCGACTCCGTGGAAATCTCCGGCGTGGAAGATCGGTTCAACGCCTCCCTGGGCACATACCACG
ATCTGCTGAAAATTATCAAGGACAAGGACTTCCTGGACAATGAGGAAAACGAGGACATTCTGGAAGATAT
CGTGCTGACCCTGACACTGTTTGAGGACAGAGAGATGATCGAGGAACGGCTGAAAACCTATGCCCACCTG
TTCGACGACAAAGTGATGAAGCAGCTGAAGCGGCGGAGATACACCGGCTGGGGCAGGCTGAGCCGGAAGC
TGATCAACGGCATCCGGGACAAGCAGTCCGGCAAGACAATCCTGGATTTCCTGAAGTCCGACGGCTTCGC
CAACAGAAACTTCATGCAGCTGATCCACGACGACAGCCTGACCTTTAAAGAGGACATCCAGAAAGCCCAG
GTGTCCGGCCAGGGCGATAGCCTGCACGAGCACATTGCCAATCTGGCCGGCAGCCCCGCCATTAAGAAGG
GCATCCTGCAGACAGTGAAGGTGGTGGACGAGCTCGTGAAAGTGATGGGCCGGCACAAGCCCGAGAACAT
CGTGATCGAAATGGCCAGAGAGAACCAGACCACCCAGAAGGGACAGAAGAACAGCCGCGAGAGAATGAAG
CGGATCGAAGAGGGCATCAAAGAGCTGGGCAGCCAGATCCTGAAAGAACACCCCGTGGAAAACACCCAGC
TGCAGAACGAGAAGCTGTACCTGTACTACCTGCAGAATGGGCGGGATATGTACGTGGACCAGGAACTGGA
CATCAACCGGCTGTCCGACTACGATGTGGACCATATCGTGCCTCAGAGCTTTCTGAAGGACGACTCCATC
GACAACAAGGTGCTGACCAGAAGCGACAAGAACCGGGGCAAGAGCGACAACGTGCCCTCCGAAGAGGTCG
TGAAGAAGATGAAGAACTACTGGCGGCAGCTGCTGAACGCCAAGCTGATTACCCAGAGAAAGTTCGACAA
TCTGACCAAGGCCGAGAGAGGCGGCCTGAGCGAACTGGATAAGGCCGGCTTCATCAAGAGACAGCTGGTG
GAAACCCGGCAGATCACAAAGCACGTGGCACAGATCCTGGACTCCCGGATGAACACTAAGTACGACGAGA
ATGACAAGCTGATCCGGGAAGTGAAAGTGATCACCCTGAAGTCCAAGCTGGTGTCCGATTTCCGGAAGGA
TTTCCAGTTTTACAAAGTGCGCGAGATCAACAACTACCACCACGCCCACGACGCCTACCTGAACGCCGTC
GTGGGAACCGCCCTGATCAAAAAGTACCCTAAGCTGGAAAGCGAGTTCGTGTACGGCGACTACAAGGTGT
ACGACGTGCGGAAGATGATCGCCAAGAGCGAGCAGGAAATCGGCAAGGCTACCGCCAAGTACTTCTTCTA
CAGCAACATCATGAACTTTTTCAAGACCGAGATTACCCTGGCCAACGGCGAGATCCGGAAGCGGCCTCTG
ATCGAGACAAACGGCGAAACCGGGGAGATCGTGTGGGATAAGGGCCGGGATTTTGCCACCGTGCGGAAAG
TGCTGAGCATGCCCCAAGTGAATATCGTGAAAAAGACCGAGGTGCAGACAGGCGGCTTCAGCAAAGAGTC
TATCCTGCCCAAGAGGAACAGCGATAAGCTGATCGCCAGAAAGAAGGACTGGGACCCTAAGAAGTACGGC
GGCTTCGACAGCCCCACCGTGGCCTATTCTGTGCTGGTGGTGGCCAAAGTGGAAAAGGGCAAGTCCAAGA
AACTGAAGAGTGTGAAAGAGCTGCTGGGGATCACCATCATGGAAAGAAGCAGCTTCGAGAAGAATCCCAT
CGACTTTCTGGAAGCCAAGGGCTACAAAGAAGTGAAAAAGGACCTGATCATCAAGCTGCCTAAGTACTCC
CTGTTCGAGCTGGAAAACGGCCGGAAGAGAATGCTGGCCTCTGCCGGCGAACTGCAGAAGGGAAACGAAC
TGGCCCTGCCCTCCAAATATGTGAACTTCCTGTACCTGGCCAGCCACTATGAGAAGCTGAAGGGCTCCCC
CGAGGATAATGAGCAGAAACAGCTGTTTGTGGAACAGCACAAGCACTACCTGGACGAGATCATCGAGCAG
ATCAGCGAGTTCTCCAAGAGAGTGATCCTGGCCGACGCTAATCTGGACAAAGTGCTGTCCGCCTACAACA
AGCACCGGGATAAGCCCATCAGAGAGCAGGCCGAGAATATCATCCACCTGTTTACCCTGACCAATCTGGG
AGCCCCTGCCGCCTTCAAGTACTTTGACACCACCATCGACCGGAAGAGGTACACCAGCACCAAAGAGGTG
CTGGACGCCACCCTGATCCACCAGAGCATCACCGGCCTGTACGAGACACGGATCGACCTGTCTCAGCTGG
GAGGCGACAAAAGGCCGGCGGCCACGAAAAAGGCCGGCCAGGCAAAAAAGAAAAAGTAAGAATTCCTAGA
GCTCGCTGATCAGCCTCGACTGTGCCTTCTAGTTGCCAGCCATCTGTTGTTTGCCCCTCCCCCGTGCCTT
CCTTGACCCTGGAAGGTGCCACTCCCACTGTCCTTTCCTAATAAAATGAGGAAATTGCATCGCATTGTCT
GAGTAGGTGTCATTCTATTCTGGGGGGTGGGGTGGGGCAGGACAGCAAGGGGGAGGATTGGGAAGAGAAT
AGCAGGCATGCTGGGGAGCGGCCGCAGGAACCCCTAGTGATGGAGTTGGCCACTCCCTCTCTGCGCGCTC
GCTCGCTCACTGAGGCCGGGCGACCAAAGGTCGCCCGACGCCCGGGCTTTGCCCGGGCGGCCTCAGTGAG
CGAGCGAGCGCGCAGCTGCCTGCAGGGGCGCCTGATGCGGTATTTTCTCCTTACGCATCTGTGCGGTATT
TCACACCGCATA
[95 nt withheld, positions 5123-5217]
T
[46 nt withheld, positions 5219-5264]
C
[141 nt withheld, positions 5266-5406]
CCTTTGACGTTGGAGTCCACGTTCTTT
[37 nt withheld, positions 5434-5470]
ACTCTATCTCGGGCTATTCTTTTGATTTATAAGGGATTTTGCCGATTTCGGTCTATTGGTTAAAAAATGA
GCTGATTTAACAAAAATTTAACGCGAATTTTAACAAAATATTAACGTTTACAATTTTATGGTGCACTCTC
AGTACAATCTGCTCTGATGCCGCATAGTTAAGCCAGCCCCGACACCCGCCAACACCCGCTGACGCGCCCT
GACGGGCTTGTCTGCTCCCGGCATCCGCTTACAGACAAGCTGTGACCGTCTCCGGGAGCTGCATGTGTCA
GAGGTTTTCACCGTCATCACCGAAACGCGCGAGACGAAAGGGCCTCGTGATACGCCTATTTTTATAGGTT
AATGTCATGATAATAATGGTTTCTTAGACGTCAGGTGGCACTTTTCGGGGAAATGTGCGCGGAACCCCTA
TTTGTTTATTTTTCTAAATACATTCAAATATGTATCCGCTCATGAGACAATAACCCTGATAAATGCTTCA
ATAATATTGAAAAAGGAAGAGTATGAGTATTCAACATTTCCGTGTCGCCCTTATTCCCTTTTTTGCGGCA
TTTTGCCTTCCTGTTTTTGCTCACCCAGAAACGCTGGTGAAAGTAAAAGATGCTGAAGATCAGTTGGGTG
CACGAGTGGGTTACATCGAACTGGATCTCAACAGCGGTAAGATCCTTGAGAGTTTTCGCCCCGAAGAACG
TTTTCCAATGATGAGCACTTTTAAAGTTCTGCTATGTGGCGCGGTATTATCCCGTATTGACGCCGGGCAA
GAGCAACTCGGTCGCCGCATACACTATTCTCAGAATGACTTGGTTGAGTACTCACCAGTCACAGAAAAGC
ATCTTACGGATGGCATGACAGTAAGAGAATTATGCAGTGCTGCCATAACCATGAGTGATAACACTGCGGC
CAACTTACTTCTGACAACGATCGGAGGACCGAAGGAGCTAACCGCTTTTTTGCACAACATGGGGGATCAT
GTAACTCGCCTTGATCGTTGGGAACCGGAGCTGAATGAAGCCATACCAAACGACGAGCGTGACACCACGA
TGCCTGTAGCAATGGCAACAACGTTGCGCAAACTATTAACTGGCGAACTACTTACTCTAGCTTCCCGGCA
ACAATTAATAGACTGGATGGAGGCGGATAAAGTTGCAGGACCACTTCTGCGCTCGGCCCTTCCGGCTGGC
TGGTTTATTGCTGATAAATCTGGAGCCGGTGAGCGTGGAAGCCGCGGTATCATTGCAGCACTGGGGCCAG
ATGGTAAGCCCTCCCGTATCGTAGTTATCTACACGACGGGGAGTCAGGCAACTATGGATGAACGAAATAG
ACAGATCGCTGAGATAGGTGCCTCACTGATTAAGCATTGGTAACTGTCAGACCAAGTTTACTCATATATA
CTTTAGATTGATTTAAAACTTCATTTTTAATTTAAAAGGATCTAGGTGAAGATCCTTTTTGATAATCTCA
TGACCAAAATCCCTTAACGTGAGTTTTCGTTCCACTGAGCGTCAGACCCCGTAGAAAAGATCAAAGGATC
TTCTTGAGATCCTTTTTTTCTGCGCGTAATCTGCTGCTTGCAAACAAAAAAACCACCGCTACCAGCGGTG
GTTTGTTTGCCGGATCAAGAGCTACCAACTCTTTTTCCGAAGGTAACTGGCTTCAGCAGAGCGCAGATAC
CAAATACTGTTCTTCTAGTGTAGCCGTAGTTAGGCCACCACTTCAAGAACTCTGTAGCACCGCCTACATA
CCTCGCTCTGCTAATCCTGTTACCAGTGGCTGCTGCCAGTGGCGATAAGTCGTGTCTTACCGGGTTGGAC
TCAAGACGATAGTTACCGGATAAGGCGCAGCGGTCGGGCTGAACGGGGGGTTCGTGCACACAGCCCAGCT
TGGAGCGAACGACCTACACCGAACTGAGATACCTACAGCGTGAGCTATGAGAAAGCGCCACGCTTCCCGA
AGGGAGAAAGGCGGACAGGTATCCGGTAAGCGGCAGGGTCGGAACAGGAGAGCGCACGAGGGAGCTTCCA
GGGGGAAACGCCTGGTATCTTTATAGTCCTGTCGGGTTTCGCCACCTCTGACTTGAGCGTCGATTTTTGT
GATGCTCGTCAGGGGGGCGGAGCCTATGGAAAAACGCCAGCAACGCGGCCTTTTTACGGTTCCTGGCCTT
TTGCTGGCCTTTTGCTCACATGTGAGGGCCTATTTCCCATGATTCCTTCATATTTGCATATACGATACAA
GGCTGTTAGAGAGATAATTGGAATTAATTTGACTGTAAACACAAAGATATTAGTACAAAATACGTGACGT
AGAAAGTAATAATTTCTTGGGTAGTTTGCAGTTTTAAAATTATGTTTTAAAATGGACTATCATATGCTTA
CCGTAACTTGAAAGTATTTCGATTTCTTGGCTTTATATATCTTGTGGAAAGGACGAAACACCGCGAGCGA
GAGCAAGTTGAGGTTTTAGAGCTAGAAATAGCAAGTTAAAATAAGGCTAGTCCGTTATCAACTTGAAAAA
GTGGCACCGAGTCGGTGCTTTTTTGTTTTAGAGCTAGAAATAGCAAGTTAAAATAAGGCTAGTCCGTTTT
TAGCGCGTGCGCCAATTCTGCAGACAAATGGCTCTAGCGAGGGCCTATTTCCCATGATTCCTTCATATTT
GCATATACGATACAAGGCTGTTAGAGAGATAATTGGAATTAATTTGACTGTAAACACAAAGATATTAGTA
CAAAATACGTGACGTAGAAAGTAATAATTTCTTGGGTAGTTTGCAGTTTTAAAATTATGTTTTAAAATGG
ACTATCATATGCTTACCGTAACTTGAAAGTATTTCGATTTCTTGGCTTTATATATCTTGTGGAAAGGACG
AAACACCGCTGCAAGAGGCTAAGAGTCGGTTTTAGAGCTAGAAATAGCAAGTTAAAATAAGGCTAGTCCG
TTATCAACTTGAAAAAGTGGCACCGAGTCGGTGCTTTTTTGTTTTAGAGCTAGAAATAGCAAGTTAAAAT
AAGGCTAGTCCGTTTTTAGCGCGTGCGCCAATTCTGCAGACAAATGGCTCTAGAGGTGGTACCCGTTACA
TAACTTACGGTAAATGGCCCGCCTGGCTGACCGCCCAACGACCCCCGCCCATTGACGTCAATAGTAACGC
CAATAGGGACTTTCCATTGACGTCAATGGGTGGAGTATTTACGGTAAACTGCCCACTTGGCAGTACATCA
AGTGTATCATATGCCAAGTACGCCCCCTATTGACGTCAATGACGGTAAATGGCCCGCCTGGCATTGTGCC
CAGTACATGACCTTATGGGACTTTCCTACTTGGCAGTACATCTACGTATTAGTCATCGCTATTACCATGG
TCGAGGTGAGCCCCACGTTCTGCTTCACTCTCCCCATCTCCCCCCCCTCCCCACCCCCAATTTTGTATTT
ATTTATTTTTTAATTATTTTGTGCAGCGATGGGGGCGGGGGGGGGG
